>Addgene plasmid #49076 | pcDNA3.1 Flag YFP hNKCC1 C1052S (NT674) | depositor full sequence | sequence record 72204 | NT674
GCTAGCCCGGGCACGGCCGCCACCATGGGAGACTACAAAGACCATGACGGTGATTATAAAGATCACGACA
TCGACTACAAGGATGACGATGACAAGGGTGACCCTACCGTCAGCAAGGGCGAGGAGCTGTTCACCGGGGT
GGTGCCCATCCTGGTCGAGCTGGACGGCGACGTAAACGGCCACAAGTTCAGCGTGTCCGGCGAGGGCGAG
GGCGATGCCACCTACGGCAAGCTGACCCTGAAGTTCATCTGCACCACCGGCAAGCTGCCCGTGCCCTGGC
CCACCCTCGTGACCACCTTCGGCTACGGCCTGATGTGCTTCGCCCGCTACCCCGACCACATGAAGCAGCA
CGACTTCTTCAAGTCCGCCATGCCCGAAGGCTACGTCCAGGAGCGCACCATCTTCTTCAAGGACGACGGC
AACTACAAGACCCGCGCCGAGGTGAAGTTCGAGGGCGACACCCTGGTGAACCGCATCGAGCTGAAGGGCA
TCGACTTCAAGGAGGACGGCAACATCCTAGGGCACAAGCTGGAGTACAACTACAACAGCCACAACGTTTA
TATCATGGCCGACAAGCAGAAGAACGGCATCAAGGTGAACTTCAAGATCCGCCACAACATCGAGGACGGC
AGCGTGCAGCTCGCCGACCACTACCAGCAGAACACCCCCATCGGCGACGGCCCCGTGCTGCTGCCCGACA
ACCACTACCTGAGCTACCAGTCCAAACTGAGCAAAGACCCCAACGAGAAGCGCGATCACATGGTCCTGCT
GGAGTTCGTGACCGCCGCCGGGATCACTCTCGGCATGGACGAGCTCTACAAGGGTGACCTGGAGCCGAGG
CCCACGGCTCCTAGCTCCGGCGCGCCAGGCCTCGCCGGAGTCGGCGAAACGCCGAGCGCCGCTGCGCTGG
CCGCAGCCAGGGTGGAACTGCCCGGAACCGCTGTGCCCTCGGTGCCGGAGGATGCTGCGCCCGCGAGCCG
GGACGGGGGCGGGGTCCGCGATGAGGGACCAGCCGCCGCCGGTGACGGCCTGGGCAGACCCTTGGGGCCT
ACCCCGAGCCAGAGCCGTTTCCAGGTGGACCTCGTTTCCGAGAACGCAGGGCGGGCTGCTGCTGCGGCGG
CGGCGGCTGCTGCGGCCGCCGCCGCTGCTGGTGCCGGGGCGGGGGCCAAGCAGACTCCTGCCGACGGGGA
AGCCAGCGGCGAGAGCGAGCCAGCTAAAGGCAGCGAGGAAGCCAAAGGCCGCTTCCGCGTTAACTTCGTA
GATCCTGCTGCCAGCTCGTCCGCAGAAGATAGCCTGTCAGATGCCGCCGGGGTCGGAGTCGATGGACCCA
ACGTGAGCTTCCAGAACGGCGGGGACACGGTACTGAGCGAGGGCAGCAGCCTCCATTCCGGTGGCGGCGG
CGGCTCCGGCCACCACCAGCACTACTATTATGATACCCACACCAACACCTACTATCTGCGCACCTTCGGC
CACAACACAATGGACGCGGTACCCAGGATCGACCACTACCGGCACACAGCCGCGCAGCTCGGCGAGAAGC
TGCTCCGGCCTAGCCTGGCCGAGCTGCATGACGAGCTGGAAAAGGAACCTTTTGAGGATGGCTTTGCAAA
TGGGGAAGAAAGCACTCCAACACGTGATGCTGTGGTCACGTACACGGCCGAAAGTAAAGGAGTCGTGAAG
TTTGGCTGGATCAAGGGTGTACTAGTACGTTGTATGTTAAACATTTGGGGTGTGATGCTTTTCATTCGTC
TCTCATGGATTGTGGGACAAGCTGGAATTGGTCTATCAGTCCTTGTAATAATGATGGCTACTGTTGTGAC
AACTATCACAGGATTGTCCACTAGCGCCATCGCAACTAATGGATTTGTAAGGGGAGGCGGCGCATATTAT
TTAATATCTAGAAGTCTAGGGCCTGAATTTGGTGGTGCCATTGGTCTAATCTTCGCCTTTGCCAACGCTG
TTGCTGTTGCTATGTATGTGGTTGGATTTGCAGAAACCGTGGTGGAGTTGCTGAAAGAACATTCCATTCT
TATGATAGATGAAATCAATGACATCCGGATTATTGGAGCCATTACAGTCGTGATTCTTTTAGGTATCTCA
GTAGCCGGTATGGAGTGGGAAGCAAAAGCTCAGATTGTTCTTTTGGTGATCCTACTTCTTGCTATTGGTG
ATTTCGTCATAGGAACATTTATCCCACTCGAGAGCAAGAAGCCAAAAGGGTTTTTTGGCTATAAATCTGA
AATCTTTAATGAGAACTTTGGCCCCGATTTTCGAGAAGAAGAAACTTTCTTTTCTGTATTTGCCATCTTT
TTTCCTGCTGCAACTGGAATTCTGGCTGGCGCAAATATCTCAGGTGATCTTGCAGATCCTCAGTCAGCCA
TACCCAAAGGAACACTCCTAGCCATTTTAATTACTACATTGGTTTATGTAGGAATTGCCGTGTCTGTAGG
TTCTTGTGTCGTACGCGATGCCACTGGTAATGTTAATGACACTATCGTAACAGAGCTAACAAACTGTACT
AGCGCAGCCTGCAAATTAAACTTTGATTTTTCATCTTGTGAATCCAGTCCTTGTAGCTACGGCCTAATGA
ACAACTTTCAGGTAATGAGTATGGTGTCAGGATTTACACCACTAATTTCCGCGGGCATATTCTCTGCCAC
TCTTTCTAGCGCATTAGCATCCCTAGTGAGTGCTCCCAAGATATTTCAGGCCCTATGTAAAGACAACATC
TACCCCGCTTTCCAGATGTTTGCTAAAGGTTATGGGAAAAATAATGAGCCATTACGTGGCTACATCTTAA
CATTCTTAATTGCACTTGGATTCATCTTAATTGCCGAACTGAATGTTATTGCACCAATTATCTCAAACTT
CTTCCTTGCCAGCTATGCCCTCATCAATTTTTCAGTATTCCATGCTTCACTGGCAAAAAGCCCAGGATGG
CGACCGGCATTTAAATACTACAATATGTGGATCTCACTTCTTGGAGCAATTCTTTGTTGCATAGTAATGT
TCGTCATTAACTGGTGGGCTGCTTTGCTAACCTACGTGATAGTCCTTGGGCTGTATATTTATGTTACCTA
CAAAAAACCCGATGTGAATTGGGGATCCTCTACACAAGCCCTGACTTACCTCAATGCCCTGCAACATAGT
ATTAGGCTTTCTGGCGTGGAGGACCATGTGAAAAACTTTAGGCCACAGTGTCTTGTTATGACAGGAGCGC
CAAACTCACGGCCGGCCTTACTTCATCTTGTTCACGATTTCACAAAAAATGTTGGTTTGATGATCTGTGG
ACACGTACACATGGGACCACGCAGACAAGCCATGAAAGAAATGTCCATCGACCAAGCCAAATATCAGCGC
TGGCTTATTAAGAACAAAATGAAGGCTTTTTATGCACCAGTACATGCAGATGACCTCAGAGAAGGGGCCC
AATACTTGATGCAGGCTGCTGGCCTGGGCCGTATGAAGCCAAACACACTAGTCCTTGGATTTAAGAAAGA
TTGGTTGCAAGCAGATATGAGGGATGTGGATATGTACATAAACTTATTTCACGATGCTTTTGACATACAA
TATGGCGTAGTGGTTATTCGCCTAAAAGAAGGTCTGGATATTAGTCACCTGCAGGGACAAGAAGAATTAT
TGTCATCACAAGAGAAATCTCCTGGCACCAAGGATGTCGTAGTAAGTGTGGAATATAGTAAAAAGTCCGA
TTTAGATACTTCGAAACCCCTCAGTGAAAAACCAATTACCCATAAAGTCGAGGAAGAAGATGGCAAGACT
GCAACTCAACCACTGTTGAAAAAAGAATCCAAAGGCCCTATTGTGCCTTTGAATGTAGCTGACCAAAAGC
TTCTTGAAGCTAGTACACAGTTTCAGAAAAAACAAGGAAAGAATACTATTGATGTCTGGTGGCTTTTTGA
TGACGGAGGTCTCACATTACTCATACCTTACCTTCTGACGACCAAGAAAAAATGGAAAGACTCTAAGATC
AGAGTATTCATTGGTGGAAAGATAAACAGAATAGACCATGACAGAAGAGCGATGGCTACTTTACTGAGCA
AGTTCAGAATCGATTTTTCTGACATCATGGTTCTAGGAGACATCAATACCAAACCAAAGAAAGAAAACAT
TATAGCTTTCGAGGAAATCATTGAGCCATACAGACTTCACGAAGATGATAAAGAGCAAGATATCGCAGAT
AAAATGAAAGAAGATGAACCCTGGCGAATAACAGATAATGAATTGGAGCTGTATAAGACCAAGACATACC
GGCAGATCAGGTTAAATGAGTTATTAAAGGAACATTCAAGCACAGCTAACATTATTGTGATGAGTTTACC
GGTCGCACGAAAGGGTGCCGTTTCTAGTGCTCTCTACATGGCATGGTTAGAAGCACTATCTAAGGATCTA
CCACCAATCCTACTAGTTCGTGGGAATCATCAGAGTGTCCTTACCTTCTATTCATAATTAATTAAGTTTA
AACCCGCTGATCAGCCTCGACTGTGCCTTCTAGTTGCCAGCCATCTGTTGTTTGCCCCTCCCCCGTGCCT
TCCTTGACCCTGGAAGGTGCCACTCCCACTGTCCTTTCCTAATAAAATGAGGAAATTGCATCGCATTGTC
TGAGTAGGTGTCATTCTATTCTGGGGGGTGGGGTGGGGCAGGACAGCAAGGGGGAGGATTGGGAAGACAA
TAGCAGGCATGCTGGGGATGCGGTGGGCTCTATGGCTTCTGAGGCGGAAAGAACCAGCTGGGGCTCTAGG
GGGTATCCCC
[124 nt withheld, positions 4771-4894]
C
[91 nt withheld, positions 4896-4986]
A
[49 nt withheld, positions 4988-5036]
CCTTTGACGTTGGAGTCCACGTTCTTT
[37 nt withheld, positions 5064-5100]
ACCCTATCTCGGTCTATTCTTTTGATTTATAAGGGATTTTGCCGATTTCGGCCTATTGGTTAAAAAATGA
GCTGATTTAACAAAAATTTAACGCGAATTAATTCTGTGGAATGTGTGTCAGTTAGGGTGTGGAAAGTCCC
CAGGCTCCCCAGCAGGCAGAAGTATGCAAAGCATGCATCTCAATTAGTCAGCAACCAGGTGTGGAAAGTC
CCCAGGCTCCCCAGCAGGCAGAAGTATGCAAAGCATGCATCTCAATTAGTCAGCAACCATAGTCCCGCCC
CTAACTCCGCCCATCCCGCCCCTAACTCCGCCCAGTTCCGCCCATTCTCCGCCCCATGGCTGACTAATTT
TTTTTATTTATGCAGAGGCCGAGGCCGCCTCTGCCTCTGAGCTATTCCAGAAGTAGTGAGGAGGCTTTTT
TGGAGGCCTAGGCTTTTGCAAAAAGCTCCCGGGAGCTTGTATATCCATTTTCGGATCTGATCAAGAGACA
GGATGAGGATCGTTTCGCATGATTGAACAAGATGGATTGCACGCAGGTTCTCCGGCCGCTTGGGTGGAGA
GGCTATTCGGCTATGACTGGGCACAACAGACAATCGGCTGCTCTGATGCCGCCGTGTTCCGGCTGTCAGC
GCAGGGGCGCCCGGTTCTTTTTGTCAAGACCGACCTGTCCGGTGCCCTGAATGAACTGCAGGACGAGGCA
GCGCGGCTATCGTGGCTGGCCACGACGGGCGTTCCTTGCGCAGCTGTGCTCGACGTTGTCACTGAAGCGG
GAAGGGACTGGCTGCTATTGGGCGAAGTGCCGGGGCAGGATCTCCTGTCATCTCACCTTGCTCCTGCCGA
GAAAGTATCCATCATGGCTGATGCAATGCGGCGGCTGCATACGCTTGATCCGGCTACCTGCCCATTCGAC
CACCAAGCGAAACATCGCATCGAGCGAGCACGTACTCGGATGGAAGCCGGTCTTGTCGATCAGGATGATC
TGGACGAAGAGCATCAGGGGCTCGCGCCAGCCGAACTGTTCGCCAGGCTCAAGGCGCGCATGCCCGACGG
CGAGGATCTCGTCGTGACCCATGGCGATGCCTGCTTGCCGAATATCATGGTGGAAAATGGCCGCTTTTCT
GGATTCATCGACTGTGGCCGGCTGGGTGTGGCGGACCGCTATCAGGACATAGCGTTGGCTACCCGTGATA
TTGCTGAAGAGCTTGGCGGCGAATGGGCTGACCGCTTCCTCGTGCTTTACGGTATCGCCGCTCCCGATTC
GCAGCGCATCGCCTTCTATCGCCTTCTTGACGAGTTCTTCTGAGCGGGACTCTGGGGTTCGAAATGACCG
ACCAAGCGACGCCCAACCTGCCATCACGAGATTTCGATTCCACCGCCGCCTTCTATGAAAGGTTGGGCTT
CGGAATCGTTTTCCGGGACGCCGGCTGGATGATCCTCCAGCGCGGGGATCTCATGCTGGAGTTCTTCGCC
CACCCCAACTTGTTTATTGCAGCTTATAATGGTTACAAATAAAGCAATAGCATCACAAATTTCACAAATA
AAGCATTTTTTTCACTGCATTCTAGTTGTGGTTTGTCCAAACTCATCAATGTATCTTATCATGTCTGTAT
ACCGTCGACCTCTAGCTAGAGCTTGGCGTAATCATGGTCATAGCTGTTTCCTGTGTGAAATTGTTATCCG
CTCACAATTCCACACAACATACGAGCCGGAAGCATAAAGTGTAAAGCCTGGGGTGCCTAATGAGTGAGCT
AACTCACATTAATTGCGTTGCGCTCACTGCCCGCTTTCCAGTCGGGAAACCTGTCGTGCCAGCTGCATTA
ATGAATCGGCCAACGCGCGGGGAGAGGCGGTTTGCGTATTGGGCGCTCTTCCGCTTCCTCGCTCACTGAC
TCGCTGCGCTCGGTCGTTCGGCTGCGGCGAGCGGTATCAGCTCACTCAAAGGCGGTAATACGGTTATCCA
CAGAATCAGGGGATAACGCAGGAAAGAACATGTGAGCAAAAGGCCAGCAAAAGGCCAGGAACCGTAAAAA
GGCCGCGTTGCTGGCGTTTTTCCATAGGCTCCGCCCCCCTGACGAGCATCACAAAAATCGACGCTCAAGT
CAGAGGTGGCGAAACCCGACAGGACTATAAAGATACCAGGCGTTTCCCCCTGGAAGCTCCCTCGTGCGCT
CTCCTGTTCCGACCCTGCCGCTTACCGGATACCTGTCCGCCTTTCTCCCTTCGGGAAGCGTGGCGCTTTC
TCATAGCTCACGCTGTAGGTATCTCAGTTCGGTGTAGGTCGTTCGCTCCAAGCTGGGCTGTGTGCACGAA
CCCCCCGTTCAGCCCGACCGCTGCGCCTTATCCGGTAACTATCGTCTTGAGTCCAACCCGGTAAGACACG
ACTTATCGCCACTGGCAGCAGCCACTGGTAACAGGATTAGCAGAGCGAGGTATGTAGGCGGTGCTACAGA
GTTCTTGAAGTGGTGGCCTAACTACGGCTACACTAGAAGAACAGTATTTGGTATCTGCGCTCTGCTGAAG
CCAGTTACCTTCGGAAAAAGAGTTGGTAGCTCTTGATCCGGCAAACAAACCACCGCTGGTAGCGGTTTTT
TTGTTTGCAAGCAGCAGATTACGCGCAGAAAAAAAGGATCTCAAGAAGATCCTTTGATCTTTTCTACGGG
GTCTGACGCTCAGTGGAACGAAAACTCACGTTAAGGGATTTTGGTCATGAGATTATCAAAAAGGATCTTC
ACCTAGATCCTTTTAAATTAAAAATGAAGTTTTAAATCAATCTAAAGTATATATGAGTAAACTTGGTCTG
ACAGTTACCAATGCTTAATCAGTGAGGCACCTATCTCAGCGATCTGTCTATTTCGTTCATCCATAGTTGC
CTGACTCCCCGTCGTGTAGATAACTACGATACGGGAGGGCTTACCATCTGGCCCCAGTGCTGCAATGATA
CCGCGAGACCCACGCTCACCGGCTCCAGATTTATCAGCAATAAACCAGCCAGCCGGAAGGGCCGAGCGCA
GAAGTGGTCCTGCAACTTTATCCGCCTCCATCCAGTCTATTAATTGTTGCCGGGAAGCTAGAGTAAGTAG
TTCGCCAGTTAATAGTTTGCGCAACGTTGTTGCCATTGCTACAGGCATCGTGGTGTCACGCTCGTCGTTT
GGTATGGCTTCATTCAGCTCCGGTTCCCAACGATCAAGGCGAGTTACATGATCCCCCATGTTGTGCAAAA
AAGCGGTTAGCTCCTTCGGTCCTCCGATCGTTGTCAGAAGTAAGTTGGCCGCAGTGTTATCACTCATGGT
TATGGCAGCACTGCATAATTCTCTTACTGTCATGCCATCCGTAAGATGCTTTTCTGTGACTGGTGAGTAC
TCAACCAAGTCATTCTGAGAATAGTGTATGCGGCGACCGAGTTGCTCTTGCCCGGCGTCAATACGGGATA
ATACCGCGCCACATAGCAGAACTTTAAAAGTGCTCATCATTGGAAAACGTTCTTCGGGGCGAAAACTCTC
AAGGATCTTACCGCTGTTGAGATCCAGTTCGATGTAACCCACTCGTGCACCCAACTGATCTTCAGCATCT
TTTACTTTCACCAGCGTTTCTGGGTGAGCAAAAACAGGAAGGCAAAATGCCGCAAAAAAGGGAATAAGGG
CGACACGGAAATGTTGAATACTCATACTCTTCCTTTTTCAATATTATTGAAGCATTTATCAGGGTTATTG
TCTCATGAGCGGATACATATTTGAATGTATTTAGAAAAATAAACAAATAGGGGTTCCGCGCACATTTCCC
CGAAAAGTGCCACCTGACGTCGACGGATCGGGAGATCTCCCGATCCCCTATGGTGCACTCTCAGTACAAT
CTGCTCTGATGCCGCATAGTTAAGCCAGTATCTGCTCCCTGCTTGTGTGTTGGAGGTCGCTGAGTAGTGC
GCGAGCAAAATTTAAGCTACAACAAGGCAAGGCTTGACCGACAATTGCATGAAGAATCTGCTTAGGGTTA
GGCGTTTTGCGCTGCTTCGCGATGTACGGGCCAGATATACGCGTTGACATTGATTATTGACTAGTTATTA
ATAGTAATCAATTACGGGGTCATTAGTTCATAGCCCATATATGGAGTTCCGCGTTACATAACTTACGGTA
AATGGCCCGCCTGGCTGACCGCCCAACGACCCCCGCCCATTGACGTCAATAATGACGTATGTTCCCATAG
TAACGCCAATAGGGACTTTCCATTGACGTCAATGGGTGGAGTATTTACGGTAAACTGCCCACTTGGCAGT
ACATCAAGTGTATCATATGCCAAGTACGCCCCCTATTGACGTCAATGACGGTAAATGGCCCGCCTGGCAT
TATGCCCAGTACATGACCTTATGGGACTTTCCTACTTGGCAGTACATCTACGTATTAGTCATCGCTATTA
CCATGGTGATGCGGTTTTGGCAGTACATCAATGGGCGTGGATAGCGGTTTGACTCACGGGGATTTCCAAG
TCTCCACCCCATTGACGTCAATGGGAGTTTGTTTTGGCACCAAAATCAACGGGACTTTCCAAAATGTCGT
AACAACTCCGCCCCATTGACGCAAATGGGCGGTAGGCGTGTACGGTGGGAGGTCTATATAAGCAGAGCTC
TCTGGCTAACTAGAGAACCCACTGCTTACTGGCTTATCGAAATTAATACGACTCACTATAGGGAGACCCA
AGCTG
Features (pLannotate 1.2.2; 22 found; start..end, strand, type, name):
     31..96      +  CDS            3xFLAG: three tandem FLAG® epitope tags, followed by an enterokinase cleavage site
    109..822     +  CDS            mCitrine: mCitrine is a basic (constitutively fluorescent) yellow fluorescent protein published in 2001, derived from Aequorea victoria.
    829..4464    +  CDS            SLC12A2: S12A2_HUMAN - Also known as NKCC1. Experimental evidence at protein level: Swiss-Prot protein existence level 1. Cation-chloride cotransporter which mediates the electroneutral transport of chloride, potassium and/or sodium ions across the membrane. Plays a vital role in the regulation of ionic balance and cell volume. From Homo sapiens (Human).
   4501..4725    +  polyA_signal   bGH poly(A) signal: bovine growth hormone polyadenylation signal
   4729..4750    +  promoter       SV40 promoter (fragment): SV40 enhancer and early promoter
   4771..5199    +  rep_origin     f1 ori (sequence partly withheld): f1 bacteriophage origin of replication; arrow indicates direction of (+) strand synthesis
   5213..5542    +  promoter       SV40 promoter: SV40 enhancer and early promoter
   5609..6400    +  CDS            neo: KKA2_KLEPN - Also known as kan, nptII. Experimental evidence at protein level: Swiss-Prot protein existence level 1. Resistance to kanamycin, neomycin, paromomycin, ribostamycin, butirosin and gentamicin B. From Klebsiella pneumoniae.
   6424..6582    +  CDS            ble (fragment): BLE_KLEPN - Experimental evidence at protein level: Swiss-Prot protein existence level 1. Binding protein with a strong affinity to the bleomycin family of antibiotics. Binds to CL990; an antimitotic-antibiotic compound. From Klebsiella pneumoniae.
   6577..6698    +  polyA_signal   SV40 poly(A) signal: SV40 polyadenylation signal
   6771..6787    -  protein_bind   lac operator: The lac repressor binds to the lac operator to inhibit transcription in E. coli. This inhibition can be relieved by adding lactose or isopropyl-β-D-thiogalactopyranoside (IPTG). lac repressor encoded by lacI
   6795..6825    -  promoter       lac promoter: promoter for the E. coli lac operon
   6840..6861    -  protein_bind   CAP binding site: CAP binding activates transcription in the presence of cAMP. E. coli catabolite activator protein
   6874..6966    -  CDS            lacI (fragment): lac repressor; lacI; The lac repressor binds to the lac operator to inhibit transcription in E. coli. This inhibition can be relieved by adding lactose or isopropyl-β-D-thiogalactopyranoside (IPTG).
   7149..7734    -  rep_origin     ori: high-copy-number ColE1/pMB1/pBR322/pUC origin of replication
   7905..8765    -  CDS            AmpR: β-lactamase; bla; confers resistance to ampicillin, carbenicillin, and related antibiotics
   8766..8870    -  promoter       AmpR promoter: bla
   8929..8981    -  misc_feature   bom (fragment): basis of mobility region from pBR322
   9136..9515    +  enhancer       CMV enhancer: human cytomegalovirus immediate early enhancer
   9516..9719    +  promoter       CMV promoter: human cytomegalovirus (CMV) immediate early promoter
   9715..9748    +  LTR            5' LTR (truncated) (fragment): truncated 5' long terminal repeat (LTR) from HIV-1
   9764..9782    +  promoter       T7 promoter: promoter for bacteriophage T7 RNA polymerase
