[The description below was written by a language model from this plasmid's Addgene catalogue record and pLannotate feature annotations shown in this document.]
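Description:
pcDNA3.1 Flag YFP hNKCC1 C1052S (NT674) is a mammalian expression plasmid built on the pcDNA3.1 neo backbone, about 9.8 kb in total. It is maintained in E. coli through a high-copy ColE1/pUC-type origin and selected with ampicillin via the β-lactamase gene. An f1 origin is also present. For mammalian cells, an SV40 early promoter drives the neomycin phosphotransferase gene, followed by an SV40 polyadenylation signal, which allows G418 selection of stable transfectants. The annotation also picks up short fragments (ble, lacI, bom, a truncated HIV-1 LTR match next to the CMV promoter). These appear to be backbone remnants or incidental matches rather than functional parts.

The expression cassette uses the CMV immediate-early enhancer and promoter, with a T7 promoter just upstream of the insert and a bovine growth hormone polyadenylation signal downstream. The open reading frame encodes a 3xFLAG epitope, then a yellow fluorescent protein, then full-length human NKCC1 (SLC12A2), the electroneutral Na-K-Cl cotransporter involved in ion balance and cell volume regulation. The catalogue lists the fluorescent tag as mVenus, whereas the automated annotation calls it mCitrine; both are closely related Aequorea-derived YFP variants, and the record does not resolve the difference. The NKCC1 cDNA is synthetic and designed with convenient restriction sites for cassette-style swapping of segments, and the insert sits between NheI and PmeI sites.

This version carries a C1052S substitution introduced into the wild-type parent construct (NT17). It belongs to a series made for removing cysteines from, and adding extracellular epitope tags to, the transporter. The tags allow the expressed mutant to be detected by FLAG antibody or fluorescence in transfected mammalian cells.
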