Addgene plasmid #49076: pcDNA3.1 Flag YFP hNKCC1 C1052S (NT674)
Purpose: Expresses human NKCC1 C1052S mutant with an N-terminal 3xFLAG-YFP tag in mammalian cells. cDNA is synthetic, containing convenient restriction sites.
Depositing lab: Biff Forbush. Depositing organization: Yale University. Publication: Functional Expression of Human NKCC1 from a Synthetic Cassette-Based cDNA: Introduction of Extracellular Epitope Tags and Removal of Cysteines. Somasekharan S, Monette MY, Forbush B. PLoS One. 2013 Dec 5;8(12):e82060. doi: 10.1371/journal.pone.0082060. PubMed 24339991.
Backbone
  Vector backbone: pcDNA3.1 neo
  Backbone manufacturer: Life Technologies
  Backbone size w/o insert (bp): 5316
  Vector type: Mammalian Expression
  Selectable markers: Neomycin (select with G418)
Growth in bacteria
  Bacterial resistance: Ampicillin, 100 μg/mL
  Growth temperature: 37°C
  Growth strain: DH5alpha
  Copy number: High Copy
Gene/Insert
  Gene/Insert name: human NKCC1 (synthetic) (alt names: Slc12A2 (synthetic); Na-K-Cl cotransporter)
  Species: H. sapiens (human), Synthetic
  Insert size (bp): 4479
  Mutation: C1052S in hNKCC1 in NT17
  Entrez Gene: SLC12A2 (a.k.a. BSC, BSC-2, BSC2, CCC1, KILQS, NKCC1, PPP1R141)
  Promoter: CMV
  Tag / fusion protein: 3x Flag (N terminal on insert); mVenus (N terminal on insert)
  Cloning method: Restriction Enzyme; 5′ cloning site NheI (not destroyed); 3′ cloning site PmeI (not destroyed)
  Sequencing primers: 5′ CMV-F; 3′ BGH-rev
Terms and licenses: Academic/Nonprofit Terms; Industry Terms: Not Available to Industry
Depositor comments: Plasmid constructed from pcDNA3.1 Flag YFP hNKCC1 WT (NT17). See Addgene plasmid# 49085 (http://www.addgene.org/49085/) for plasmid map of wild-type construct.
How to cite: pcDNA3.1 Flag YFP hNKCC1 C1052S (NT674) was a gift from Biff Forbush (Addgene plasmid # 49076 ; http://n2t.net/addgene:49076 ; RRID:Addgene_49076)
