>Addgene plasmid #49076 | pcDNA3.1 Flag YFP hNKCC1 C1052S (NT674) | addgene partial sequence | sequence record 73531 | EGFP-C 5'-CATGGTCCTGCTGGAGTTCGTG-3'
AGGGTGACCTGGAGCCGAGGCCCACGGCTCCTAGCTCCGGCGCGCCAGGCCTCGCCGGAGTCGGCGAAAC
GCCGAGCGCCGCTGCGCTGGCCGCAGCCAGGGTGGAACTGCCCGGAACCGCTGTGCCCTCGGTGCCGGAG
GATGCTGCGCCCGCGAGCCGGGACGGGGGCGGGGTCCGCGATGAGGGACCAGCCGCCGCCGGTGACGGCC
TGGGCAGACCCTTGGGGCCTACCCCGAGCCAGAGCCGTTTCCAGGTGGACCTCGTTTCCGAGAACGCAGG
GCGGGCTGCTGCTGCGGCGGCGGCGGCTGCTGCGGCCGCCGCCGCTGCTGGTGCCGGGGCGGGGGCCAAG
CAGACTCCTGCCGACGGGGAAGCCAGCGGCGAGAGCGAGCCAGCTAAAGGCAGCGAGGAAGCCAAAGGCC
GCTTCCGCGTTAACTTCGTAGATCCTGCTGCCAGCTCGTCCGCAGAAGATAGCCTGTCAGATGCCGCCGG
GGTCGGAGTCGATGGACCCAACGTGAGCTTCCAGAACGGCGGGGACACGGTACTGAGCGAGGGCAGCAGC
CTCCATTCCGGTGGCGGCGGCGGCTCCGGCCACCACCAGCACTACTATTATGATACCCACACCAACACCT
ACTATCTGCGCACCTTCGGCCACAACACAATGGACGCGGTACCCAGGATCGACCACTACCGGCACACAGC
CGCGCAGCTCGGCGAGAAGCTGCTCCGGCCTAGCCTGGCCGAGCTGCATGACGAGCTGGAAAAGGAACCT
TTTGAGGATGGCTTTGCAAATGGGGAAGAAAGCACTCCAACACGTGATGCTGTGGTCACGTACACGGCCG
AAAGTAAAGGAGTCGTGAAGTTTGGCTGGATCAAGGGTGTACTAGTACGTTGTATGTTAAACATTTGGGG
TGTGATGCTTTTCATTC
