>Addgene plasmid #49076 | pcDNA3.1 Flag YFP hNKCC1 C1052S (NT674) | addgene partial sequence | sequence record 73546 | BGH-rev 5'-TAGAAGGCACAGTCGAGG-3'
ATTATGAATAGAAGGTAAGGACACTCTGATGATTCCCACGAACTAGTAGGATTGGTGGTAGATCCTTAGA
TAGTGCTTCTAACCATGCCATGTAGAGAGCACTAGAAACGGCACCCTTTCGTGCGACCGGTAAACTCATC
ACAATAATGTTAGCTGTGCTTGAATGTTCCTTTAATAACTCATTTAACCTGATCTGCCGGTATGTCTTGG
TCTTATACAGCTCCAATTCATTATCTGTTATTCGCCAGGGTTCATCTTCTTTCATTTTATCTGCGATATC
TTGCTCTTTATCATCTTCGTGAAGTCTGTATGGCTCAATGATTTCCTCGAAAGCTATAATGTTTTCTTTC
TTTGGTTTGGTATTGATGTCTCCTAGAACCATGATGTCAGAAAAATCGATTCTGAACTTGCTCAGTAAAG
TAGCCATCGCTCTTCTGTCATGGTCTATTCTGTTTATCTTTCCACCAATGAATACTCTGATCTTAGAGTC
TTTCCATTTTTTCTTGGTCGTCAGAAGGTAAGGTATGAGTAATGTGAGACCTCCGTCATCAAAAAGCCAC
CAGACATCAATAGTATTCTTTCCTTGTTTTTTCTGAAACTGTGTACTAGCTTCAAGAAGCTTTTGGTCAG
CTACATTCAAAGGCACAATAGGGCCTTTGGATTCTTTTTTCAACAGTGGTTGAGTTGCAGTCTTGCCATC
TTCTTCCTCGACTTTATGGGTAATTGGTTTTTCACTGAGGGGTTTCGAAGTATCTAAATCGGACTTTTTA
CTATATTCCACACTTACTACGACATCCTTGGTGCCAGGAGATTTCTCTTGTGATGACAATAATTCTTCTT
GTCCCTGCAGGTGACTAATATCCAGACCTTCTTTTAGGCGAATAACCACTACGCCATATTGTATGTCAAA
AGCATCGTGAAATAAGTTTATGTACATATCCACATCCCTCATATCTGCTTGCAACCAATCTTTCTTAAAT
CCAAGGACTA
