>Addgene plasmid #49076 | pcDNA3.1 Flag YFP hNKCC1 C1052S (NT674) | addgene partial sequence | sequence record 73820 | hNKCC1-int-R 5'-ATATTTGGCTTGGTCGATGG-3'
GGTCCATGTGTACGTGTCCACAGATCATCAAACCAACATTTTTTGTGAAATCGTGAACAAGATGAAGTAA
GGCCGGCCGTGAGTTTGGCGCTCCTGTCATAACAAGACACTGTGGCCTAAAGTTTTTCACATGGTCCTCC
ACGCCAGAAAGCCTAATACTATGTTGCAGGGCATTGAGGTAAGTCAGGGCTTGTGTAGAGGATCCCCAAT
TCACATCGGGTTTTTTGTAGGTAACATAAATATACAGCCCAAGGACTATCACGTAGGTTAGCAAAGCAGC
CCACCAGTTAATGACGAACATTACTATGCAACAAAGAATTGCTCCAAGAAGTGAGATCCACATATTGTAG
TATTTAAATGCCGGTCGCCATCCTGGGCTTTTTGCCAGTGAAGCATGGAATACTGAAAAATTGATGAGGG
CATAGCTGGCAAGGAAGAAGTTTGAGATAATTGGTGCAATAACATTCAGTTCGGCAATTAAGATGAATCC
AAGTGCAATTAAGAATGTTAAGATGTAGCCACGTAATGGCTCATTATTTTTCCCATAACCTTTAGCAAAC
ATCTGGAAAGCGGGGTAGATGTTGTCTTTACATAGGGCCTGAAATATCTTGGGAGCACTCACTAGGGATG
CTAATGCGCTAGAAAGAGTGGCAGAGAATATGCCCGCGGAAATTAGTGGTGTAAATCCTGACACCATACT
CATTACCTGAAAGTTGTTCATTAGGCCGTAGCTACAAGGACTGGATTCACAAGATGAAAAATCAAAGTTT
AATTTGCAGGCTGCGCTAGTACAGTTTGTTAGCTCTGTTACGATAGTGTCATTAACATTACCAGTGGCAT
CGCGTACGACACAAGAACCTACAGACACGGCAATTCCTACATAAACCAATGTAGTAATTAAAATGGCTAG
GAGTGTTCCTTTGGGTATGGCTGACTGA
